>Addgene plasmid #121341 | pUC57-Kan_GY11_00069551 | depositor full sequence | sequence record 231414 | pUC57-Kan_GY11_00069551 sequence 2947 bps
TCGCGCGTTTCGGTGATGACGGTGAAAACCTCTGACACATGCAGCTCCCGGAGACGGTCACAGCTTGTCT
GTAAGCGGATGCCGGGAGCAGACAAGCCCGTCAGGGCGCGTCAGCGGGTGTTGGCGGGTGTCGGGGCTGG
CTTAACTATGCGGCATCAGAGCAGATTGTACTGAGAGTGCACCATATGCGGTGTGAAATACCGCACAGAT
GCGTAAGGAGAAAATACCGCATCAGGCGCCATTCGCCATTCAGGCTGCGCAACTGTTGGGAAGGGCGATC
GGTGCGGGCCTCTTCGCTATTACGCCAGCTGGCGAAAGGGGGATGTGCTGCAAGGCGATTAAGTTGGGTA
ACGCCAGGGTTTTCCCAGTCACGACGTTGTAAAACGACGGCCAGTGAATTGACGCGTATTGGGATGGAAC
TTGGTCTCTAATGATTCCAGCTGGTGGTCATGCTCCATCTAGATCTGAAACTGTTGATACTGGTGATGCT
AATGGTTGTATGGTTACTGTTCATCAACCAAAAAGAAAATTGTCTGATAAACAAAAAGCTAAAGGTGCTG
AAGAATGGGGTAAATTGATGGGTTATAAATGTATTTTGTTTGGTCATTCTCAAGAAGTTGCTGGTAGATA
TGTTACTGTTCCAAAAGATCATTGTGATGATATTAGAGCTGATTTTCCATCTGGTTGGTATACTGTTGGT
ACTTTGGCTTTGTGTTGAGCTTAGAGACCAAGTTCCATCCCAATGGCGCGCCGAGCTTGGCTCGAGCATG
GTCATAGCTGTTTCCTGTGTGAAATTGTTATCCGCTCACAATTCCACACAACATACGAGCCGGAAGCATA
AAGTGTAAAGCCTGGGGTGCCTAATGAGTGAGCTAACTCACATTAATTGCGTTGCGCTCACTGCCCGCTT
TCCAGTCGGGAAACCTGTCGTGCCAGCTGCATTAATGAATCGGCCAACGCGCGGGGAGAGGCGGTTTGCG
TATTGGGCGCTCTTCCGCTTCCTCGCTCACTGACTCGCTGCGCTCGGTCGTTCGGCTGCGGCGAGCGGTA
TCAGCTCACTCAAAGGCGGTAATACGGTTATCCACAGAATCAGGGGATAACGCAGGAAAGAACATGTGAG
CAAAAGGCCAGCAAAAGGCCAGGAACCGTAAAAAGGCCGCGTTGCTGGCGTTTTTCCATAGGCTCCGCCC
CCCTGACGAGCATCACAAAAATCGACGCTCAAGTCAGAGGTGGCGAAACCCGACAGGACTATAAAGATAC
CAGGCGTTTCCCCCTGGAAGCTCCCTCGTGCGCTCTCCTGTTCCGACCCTGCCGCTTACCGGATACCTGT
CCGCCTTTCTCCCTTCGGGAAGCGTGGCGCTTTCTCATAGCTCACGCTGTAGGTATCTCAGTTCGGTGTA
GGTCGTTCGCTCCAAGCTGGGCTGTGTGCACGAACCCCCCGTTCAGCCCGACCGCTGCGCCTTATCCGGT
AACTATCGTCTTGAGTCCAACCCGGTAAGACACGACTTATCGCCACTGGCAGCAGCCACTGGTAACAGGA
TTAGCAGAGCGAGGTATGTAGGCGGTGCTACAGAGTTCTTGAAGTGGTGGCCTAACTACGGCTACACTAG
AAGAACAGTATTTGGTATCTGCGCTCTGCTGAAGCCAGTTACCTTCGGAAAAAGAGTTGGTAGCTCTTGA
TCCGGCAAACAAACCACCGCTGGTAGCGGTGGTTTTTTTGTTTGCAAGCAGCAGATTACGCGCAGAAAAA
AAGGATCTCAAGAAGATCCTTTGATCTTTTCTACGGGGTCTGACGCTCAGTGGAACGAAAACTCACGTTA
AGGGATTTTGGTCATGAGATTATCAAAAAGGATCTTCACCTAGATCCTTTTAAATTAAAAATGAAGTTTT
AAATCAATCTAAAGTATATATGAGTAAACTTGGTCTGACAGTTAGAAAAACTCATCGAGCATCAAATGAA
ACTGCAATTTATTCATATCAGGATTATCAATACCATATTTTTGAAAAAGCCGTTTCTGTAATGAAGGAGA
AAACTCACCGAGGCAGTTCCATAGGATGGCAAGATCCTGGTATCGGTCTGCGATTCCGACTCGTCCAACA
TCAATACAACCTATTAATTTCCCCTCGTCAAAAATAAGGTTATCAAGTGAGAAATCACCATGAGTGACGA
CTGAATCCGGTGAGAATGGCAAAAGTTTATGCATTTCTTTCCAGACTTGTTCAACAGGCCAGCCATTACG
CTCGTCATCAAAATCACTCGCATCAACCAAACCGTTATTCATTCGTGATTGCGCCTGAGCGAGACGAAAT
ACGCGATCGCTGTTAAAAGGACAATTACAAACAGGAATCGAATGCAACCGGCGCAGGAACACTGCCAGCG
CATCAACAATATTTTCACCTGAATCAGGATATTCTTCTAATACCTGGAATGCTGTTTTCCCAGGGATCGC
AGTGGTGAGTAACCATGCATCATCAGGAGTACGGATAAAATGCTTGATGGTCGGAAGAGGCATAAATTCC
GTCAGCCAGTTTAGTCTGACCATCTCATCTGTAACATCATTGGCAACGCTACCTTTGCCATGTTTCAGAA
ACAACTCTGGCGCATCGGGCTTCCCATACAATCGATAGATTGTCGCACCTGATTGCCCGACATTATCGCG
AGCCCATTTATACCCATATAAATCAGCATCCATGTTGGAATTTAATCGCGGCCTAGAGCAAGACGTTTCC
CGTTGAATATGGCTCATACTCTTCCTTTTTCAATATTATTGAAGCATTTATCAGGGTTATTGTCTCATGA
GCGGATACATATTTGAATGTATTTAGAAAAATAAACAAATAGGGGTTCCGCGCACATTTCCCCGAAAAGT
GCCACCTGACGTCTAAGAAACCATTATTATCATGACATTAACCTATAAAAATAGGCGTATCACGAGGCCC
TTTCGTC
Features (pLannotate 1.2.2; 10 found; start..end, strand, type, name):
    137..236     +  misc_feature   bom (fragment): basis of mobility region from pBR322
    242..399     -  CDS            lacZα (fragment): LacZα fragment of β-galactosidase; lacZ fragment
    795..811     -  protein_bind   lac operator: The lac repressor binds to the lac operator to inhibit transcription in E. coli. This inhibition can be relieved by adding lactose or isopropyl-β-D-thiogalactopyranoside (IPTG). lac repressor encoded by lacI
    819..849     -  promoter       lac promoter: promoter for the E. coli lac operon
    864..885     -  protein_bind   CAP binding site: CAP binding activates transcription in the presence of cAMP. E. coli catabolite activator protein
    898..990     -  CDS            lacI (fragment): lac repressor; lacI; The lac repressor binds to the lac operator to inhibit transcription in E. coli. This inhibition can be relieved by adding lactose or isopropyl-β-D-thiogalactopyranoside (IPTG).
   1173..1761    -  rep_origin     ori: high-copy-number ColE1/pMB1/pBR322/pUC origin of replication
   1932..2747    -  CDS            KanR: aminoglycoside phosphotransferase; aph(3')-Ia; confers resistance to kanamycin in bacteria or G418 (Geneticin®) in eukaryotes
   2748..2852    -  promoter       AmpR promoter: bla
   2947..35      +  CDS            rop (fragment) (across the origin): Rop protein, which maintains plasmids at low copy number; rop
