[The description below was written by a language model from this plasmid's Addgene catalogue record and pLannotate feature annotations shown in this document.]
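Description:
pUC57-Kan_GY11_00069551 is a small, high-copy bacterial cloning plasmid that serves as a Level 0 module in a Golden Gate (modular Type IIS) assembly system. It is built on the pUC57-Kan backbone (about 2.6 kb without insert; the full deposited sequence is about 2.9 kb). It replicates in E. coli from a ColE1/pUC-type origin and is selected with kanamycin through an aph(3')-Ia aminoglycoside phosphotransferase gene, which the annotation places downstream of the bla (AmpR) promoter. Short remnants of bom, rop and lacI are also annotated. These are fragments carried over from ancestral vectors rather than functional elements.

The payload is GY11_00069551, a sequence from the rice blast fungus Magnaporthe oryzae that belongs to a clone collection of effectors from this pathogen. It was inserted at the EcoRV site within the lacZα cloning region, and the record does not say whether the flanking sites survive. The feature table does not annotate the insert itself. It does show a truncated lacZα fragment separated by an unannotated gap of roughly 400 bp from the lac operator, lac promoter and CAP binding site, which is consistent with the insert interrupting lacZα, the listed screening marker. M13 forward and reverse primer sites flank the region for sequence verification.

No eukaryotic or fungal promoter, tag or terminator is recorded, so this is a storage and donor plasmid rather than an expression vector. As a Level 0 part, the effector sequence is intended to be released and combined with promoters, tags and terminators in higher-level Golden Gate assemblies. The record does not specify the Type IIS enzyme or the overhangs used.
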