Addgene plasmid #121341: pUC57-Kan_GY11_00069551
Purpose: Level 0 Golden-Gate compatible vector
Depositing lab: Sophien Kamoun. Depositing organization: Sainsbury Laboratory, Norwich. Publication: A Clone Resource of Magnaporthe oryzae Effectors That Share Sequence and Structural Similarities Across Host-Specific Lineages. Petit-Houdenot Y, Langner T, Harant A, Win J, Kamoun S. Mol Plant Microbe Interact. 2020 Aug;33(8):1032-1035. doi: 10.1094/MPMI-03-20-0052-A. Epub 2020 Jun 22. PubMed 32460610.
Backbone
  Vector backbone: pUC57-Kan
  Backbone size w/o insert (bp): 2626
  Vector type: Golden Gate
  Selectable markers: lacZ
Growth in bacteria
  Bacterial resistance: Kanamycin, 50 μg/mL
  Growth temperature: 37°C
  Growth strain: DH5alpha
  Copy number: High Copy
Gene/Insert
  Gene/Insert name: GY11_00069551
  Mutation: Magnaporthe oryzae
  Cloning method: Restriction Enzyme; 5′ cloning site EcoRV (unknown if destroyed); 3′ cloning site EcoRV (unknown if destroyed)
  Sequencing primers: 5′ M13Fw; 3′ M13Rv
Terms and licenses: Academic/Nonprofit Terms; Industry Terms: Not Available to Industry
How to cite: pUC57-Kan_GY11_00069551 was a gift from Sophien Kamoun (Addgene plasmid # 121341 ; http://n2t.net/addgene:121341 ; RRID:Addgene_121341)
