>Addgene plasmid #121341 | pUC57-Kan_GY11_00069551 | depositor partial sequence | sequence record 230934 | GY11_00069551
TTGGTCTCTAATGATTCCAGCTGGTGGTCATGCTCCATCTAGATCTGAAACTGTTGATACTGGTGATGCT
AATGGTTGTATGGTTACTGTTCATCAACCAAAAAGAAAATTGTCTGATAAACAAAAAGCTAAAGGTGCTG
AAGAATGGGGTAAATTGATGGGTTATAAATGTATTTTGTTTGGTCATTCTCAAGAAGTTGCTGGTAGATA
TGTTACTGTTCCAAAAGATCATTGTGATGATATTAGAGCTGATTTTCCATCTGGTTGGTATACTGTTGGT
ACTTTGGCTTTGTGTTGAGCTTAGAGACCAA
