>Addgene plasmid #121341 | pUC57-Kan_GY11_00069551 | depositor partial sequence | sequence record 230935 | empty_vector
TCGCGCGTTTCGGTGATGACGGTGAAAACCTCTGACACATGCAGCTCCCGGAGACGGTCACAGCTTGTCT
GTAAGCGGATGCCGGGAGCAGACAAGCCCGTCAGGGCGCGTCAGCGGGTGTTGGCGGGTGTCGGGGCTGG
CTTAACTATGCGGCATCAGAGCAGATTGTACTGAGAGTGCACCATATGCGGTGTGAAATACCGCACAGAT
GCGTAAGGAGAAAATACCGCATCAGGCGCCATTCGCCATTCAGGCTGCGCAACTGTTGGGAAGGGCGATC
GGTGCGGGCCTCTTCGCTATTACGCCAGCTGGCGAAAGGGGGATGTGCTGCAAGGCGATTAAGTTGGGTA
ACGCCAGGGTTTTCCCAGTCACGACGTTGTAAAACGACGGCCAGTGAATTGACGCGTATTGGGATATCCC
AATGGCGCGCCGAGCTTGGCTCGAGCATGGTCATAGCTGTTTCCTGTGTGAAATTGTTATCCGCTCACAA
TTCCACACAACATACGAGCCGGAAGCATAAAGTGTAAAGCCTGGGGTGCCTAATGAGTGAGCTAACTCAC
ATTAATTGCGTTGCGCTCACTGCCCGCTTTCCAGTCGGGAAACCTGTCGTGCCAGCTGCATTAATGAATC
GGCCAACGCGCGGGGAGAGGCGGTTTGCGTATTGGGCGCTCTTCCGCTTCCTCGCTCACTGACTCGCTGC
GCTCGGTCGTTCGGCTGCGGCGAGCGGTATCAGCTCACTCAAAGGCGGTAATACGGTTATCCACAGAATC
AGGGGATAACGCAGGAAAGAACATGTGAGCAAAAGGCCAGCAAAAGGCCAGGAACCGTAAAAAGGCCGCG
TTGCTGGCGTTTTTCCATAGGCTCCGCCCCCCTGACGAGCATCACAAAAATCGACGCTCAAGTCAGAGGT
GGCGAAACCCGACAGGACTATAAAGATACCAGGCGTTTCCCCCTGGAAGCTCCCTCGTGCGCTCTCCTGT
TCCGACCCTGCCGCTTACCGGATACCTGTCCGCCTTTCTCCCTTCGGGAAGCGTGGCGCTTTCTCATAGC
TCACGCTGTAGGTATCTCAGTTCGGTGTAGGTCGTTCGCTCCAAGCTGGGCTGTGTGCACGAACCCCCCG
TTCAGCCCGACCGCTGCGCCTTATCCGGTAACTATCGTCTTGAGTCCAACCCGGTAAGACACGACTTATC
GCCACTGGCAGCAGCCACTGGTAACAGGATTAGCAGAGCGAGGTATGTAGGCGGTGCTACAGAGTTCTTG
AAGTGGTGGCCTAACTACGGCTACACTAGAAGAACAGTATTTGGTATCTGCGCTCTGCTGAAGCCAGTTA
CCTTCGGAAAAAGAGTTGGTAGCTCTTGATCCGGCAAACAAACCACCGCTGGTAGCGGTGGTTTTTTTGT
TTGCAAGCAGCAGATTACGCGCAGAAAAAAAGGATCTCAAGAAGATCCTTTGATCTTTTCTACGGGGTCT
GACGCTCAGTGGAACGAAAACTCACGTTAAGGGATTTTGGTCATGAGATTATCAAAAAGGATCTTCACCT
AGATCCTTTTAAATTAAAAATGAAGTTTTAAATCAATCTAAAGTATATATGAGTAAACTTGGTCTGACAG
TTAGAAAAACTCATCGAGCATCAAATGAAACTGCAATTTATTCATATCAGGATTATCAATACCATATTTT
TGAAAAAGCCGTTTCTGTAATGAAGGAGAAAACTCACCGAGGCAGTTCCATAGGATGGCAAGATCCTGGT
ATCGGTCTGCGATTCCGACTCGTCCAACATCAATACAACCTATTAATTTCCCCTCGTCAAAAATAAGGTT
ATCAAGTGAGAAATCACCATGAGTGACGACTGAATCCGGTGAGAATGGCAAAAGTTTATGCATTTCTTTC
CAGACTTGTTCAACAGGCCAGCCATTACGCTCGTCATCAAAATCACTCGCATCAACCAAACCGTTATTCA
TTCGTGATTGCGCCTGAGCGAGACGAAATACGCGATCGCTGTTAAAAGGACAATTACAAACAGGAATCGA
ATGCAACCGGCGCAGGAACACTGCCAGCGCATCAACAATATTTTCACCTGAATCAGGATATTCTTCTAAT
ACCTGGAATGCTGTTTTCCCAGGGATCGCAGTGGTGAGTAACCATGCATCATCAGGAGTACGGATAAAAT
GCTTGATGGTCGGAAGAGGCATAAATTCCGTCAGCCAGTTTAGTCTGACCATCTCATCTGTAACATCATT
GGCAACGCTACCTTTGCCATGTTTCAGAAACAACTCTGGCGCATCGGGCTTCCCATACAATCGATAGATT
GTCGCACCTGATTGCCCGACATTATCGCGAGCCCATTTATACCCATATAAATCAGCATCCATGTTGGAAT
TTAATCGCGGCCTAGAGCAAGACGTTTCCCGTTGAATATGGCTCATACTCTTCCTTTTTCAATATTATTG
AAGCATTTATCAGGGTTATTGTCTCATGAGCGGATACATATTTGAATGTATTTAGAAAAATAAACAAATA
GGGGTTCCGCGCACATTTCCCCGAAAAGTGCCACCTGACGTCTAAGAAACCATTATTATCATGACATTAA
CCTATAAAAATAGGCGTATCACGAGGCCCTTTCGTC
