>Addgene plasmid #121341 | pUC57-Kan_GY11_00069551 | addgene partial sequence | sequence record 238216 | M13-F20 5'-TGTAAAACGACGGCCAGT-3'
TTGGTCTCTAATGATTCCAGCTGGTGGTCATGCTCCATCTAGATCTGAAACTGTTGATACTGGTGATGCT
AATGGTTGTATGGTTACTGTTCATCAACCAAAAAGAAAATTGTCTGATAAACAAAAAGCTAAAGGTGCTG
AAGAATGGGGTAAATTGATGGGTTATAAATGTATTTTGTTTGGTCATTCTCAAGAAGTTGCTGGTAGATA
TGTTACTGTTCCAAAAGATCATTGTGATGATATTAGAGCTGATTTTCCATCTGGTTGGTATACTGTTGGT
ACTTTGGCTTTGTGTTGAGCTTAGAGACCAAGTTCCATCCCAATGGCGCGCCGAGCTTGGCTCGAGCATG
GTCATAGCTGTTTCCTGTGTGAAATTGTTATCCGCTCACAATTCCACACAACATACGAGCCGGAAGCATA
AAGTGTAAAGCCTGGGGTGCCTAATGAGTGAGCTAACTCACATTAATTGCGTTGCGCTCACTGCCCGCTT
TCCAGTCGGGAAACCTGTCGTGCCAGCTGCATTAATGAATCGGCCAACGCGCGGGGAGAGGCGGTTTGCG
TATTGGGCGCTCTTCCGCTTCCTCGCTCACTGACTCGCTGCGCTCGGTCGTTCGGCTGCGGCGAGCGGTA
TCAGCTCACTCAAAGGCGGTAATACGGTTATCCACAGAATCAGGGGATAACGCAGGAAAGAACATGTGAG
CAAAAGGCCAGCAAAAGGCCAGGAACCGTAAAAAGGCCGCGTTGCTGGCGTTTTTCCATAGGCTCCGCCC
CCCTGACGAGCATCACAAAAATCGACGCTCAAGTCAGAGGTGGCGAAACCCGACAGGACTATAAAGATAC
C
